Addgene plasmid #196759: pGG-PIP21
Purpose: Contains SOBIR1 promoter
Depositing lab: Marc Somssich. Depositing organization: University of Melbourne. Publication: Resolving spatially distinct phytohormone response zones in Arabidopsis thaliana roots colonized by Fusarium oxysporum. Calabria J, Wang L, Rast-Somssich MI, Chen HW, Watt M, Persson S, Andersen TG, Idnurm A, Somssich M. J Exp Bot. 2025 Jan 17:erae516. doi: 10.1093/jxb/erae516. PubMed 39823275.
Backbone
  Vector backbone: pGGA000
  Total vector size (bp): 3846
  Vector type: GreenGate (GG) Entry Vector
Growth in bacteria
  Bacterial resistance: Ampicillin, 100 μg/mL
  Growth temperature: 37°C
  Growth strain: DH5alpha
  Copy number: High Copy
Gene/Insert
  Gene/Insert name: SUPPRESSOR OF BIR 1 (alt names: SOBIR1; AT2G31880; EVERSHED)
  Species: A. thaliana (mustard weed)
  Insert size (bp): 1163
  Entrez Gene: SOBIR1 (a.k.a. AT2G31880, EVERSHED, EVR, F20M17.8, F20M17_8, SUPPRESSOR OF BIR1 1)
Terms and licenses: Academic/Nonprofit Terms; Industry Terms: Not Available to Industry
Depositor comments: Please visit https://doi.org/10.1101/2022.12.20.521292 for bioRxiv preprint.
How to cite: pGG-PIP21 was a gift from Marc Somssich (Addgene plasmid # 196759 ; http://n2t.net/addgene:196759 ; RRID:Addgene_196759)
