[The description below was written by a language model from this plasmid's Addgene catalogue record and pLannotate feature annotations shown in this document.]
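Description:
pGG-PIP21 is a GreenGate entry vector built on the pGGA000 backbone, the module position that in the GreenGate Golden Gate-style cloning system holds plant promoters. At 3,846 bp, it is a small, high-copy E. coli plasmid. It replicates from a ColE1/pUC-type origin and is selected with ampicillin through a β-lactamase gene driven by its own bla promoter. The remaining backbone annotations are vestiges of a pUC/pGEM-like cloning vector: a short lacI fragment, the CAP binding site, the lac promoter and operator, a lacZα fragment, and partial bom and rop sequences. None of these appears to play a role in the plasmid's purpose.

The payload is a 1,163 bp fragment from Arabidopsis thaliana described as the promoter of SUPPRESSOR OF BIR1 1 (SOBIR1, AT2G31880, also known as EVERSHED). The automated feature table does not annotate the insert itself. However, an unannotated stretch of about 1.2 kb lies between the flanking SP6 and T7 phage promoters, which matches the stated insert size and is presumably where the promoter sits. The type IIS restriction sites and overhangs that release GreenGate modules are likewise not annotated in this record.

As an entry module, the plasmid is not meant for direct expression in plants. It supplies the SOBIR1 regulatory sequence for one-step assembly with other GreenGate modules (tags, coding sequences, terminators, plant resistance cassettes) into a binary destination vector. The associated publication examines spatially distinct phytohormone responses in Arabidopsis roots colonized by Fusarium oxysporum, which suggests the promoter is used to build transcriptional reporters or to drive expression in the SOBIR1 pattern. The record does not specify the downstream constructs.
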