Features (pLannotate 1.2.2; 12 found; start..end, strand, type, name):
     96..200     +  promoter       AmpR promoter: bla
    201..1061    +  CDS            AmpR: β-lactamase; bla; confers resistance to ampicillin, carbenicillin, and related antibiotics
   1232..1820    +  rep_origin     ori: high-copy-number ColE1/pMB1/pBR322/pUC origin of replication
   2003..2095    +  CDS            lacI (fragment): lac repressor; lacI; The lac repressor binds to the lac operator to inhibit transcription in E. coli. This inhibition can be relieved by adding lactose or isopropyl-β-D-thiogalactopyranoside (IPTG).
   2108..2129    +  protein_bind   CAP binding site: CAP binding activates transcription in the presence of cAMP. E. coli catabolite activator protein
   2144..2174    +  promoter       lac promoter: promoter for the E. coli lac operon
   2182..2198    +  protein_bind   lac operator: The lac repressor binds to the lac operator to inhibit transcription in E. coli. This inhibition can be relieved by adding lactose or isopropyl-β-D-thiogalactopyranoside (IPTG). lac repressor encoded by lacI
   2212..2230    +  promoter       SP6 promoter: promoter for bacteriophage SP6 RNA polymerase
   3433..3451    -  promoter       T7 promoter: promoter for bacteriophage T7 RNA polymerase
   3453..3605    +  CDS            lacZα (fragment): LacZα fragment of β-galactosidase; lacZ fragment
   3611..3710    -  misc_feature   bom (fragment): basis of mobility region from pBR322
   3812..1       -  CDS            rop (fragment) (across the origin): Rop protein, which maintains plasmids at low copy number; rop
>Addgene plasmid #196759 | pGG-PIP21 | addgene full sequence | sequence record 396368 | Addgene Partial NGS Result
GACGAAAGGGCCTCGTGATACGCCTATTTTTATAGGTTAATGTCATGATAATAATGGTTTCTTAGACGTC
AGGTGGCACTTTTCGGGGAAATGTGCGCGGAACCCCTATTTGTTTATTTTTCTAAATACATTCAAATATG
TATCCGCTCATGAGACAATAACCCTGATAAATGCTTCAATAATATTGAAAAAGGAAGAGTATGAGTATTC
AACATTTCCGTGTCGCCCTTATTCCCTTTTTTGCGGCATTTTGCCTTCCTGTTTTTGCTCACCCAGAAAC
GCTGGTGAAAGTAAAAGATGCTGAAGATCAGTTGGGTGCACGAGTGGGTTACATCGAACTGGATCTCAAC
AGCGGTAAGATCCTTGAGAGTTTTCGCCCCGAAGAACGTTTTCCAATGATGAGCACTTTTAAAGTTCTGC
TATGTGGCGCGGTATTATCCCGTATTGACGCCGGGCAAGAGCAACTCGGTCGCCGCATACACTATTCTCA
GAATGACTTGGTTGAGTACTCACCAGTCACAGAAAAGCATCTTACGGATGGCATGACAGTAAGAGAATTA
TGCAGTGCTGCCATAACCATGAGTGATAACACTGCGGCCAACTTACTTCTGACAACGATCGGAGGACCGA
AGGAGCTAACCGCTTTTTTGCACAACATGGGGGATCATGTAACTCGCCTTGATCGTTGGGAACCGGAGCT
GAATGAAGCCATACCAAACGACGAGCGTGACACCACGATGCCTGTAGCAATGGCAACAACGTTGCGCAAA
CTATTAACTGGCGAACTACTTACTCTAGCTTCCCGGCAACAATTAATAGACTGGATGGAGGCGGATAAAG
TTGCAGGACCACTTCTGCGCTCGGCCCTTCCGGCTGGCTGGTTTATTGCTGATAAATCTGGAGCCGGTGA
GCGTGGCTCTCGAGGTATCATTGCAGCACTGGGGCCAGATGGTAAGCCCTCCCGTATCGTAGTTATCTAC
ACGACGGGGAGTCAGGCAACTATGGATGAACGAAATAGACAGATCGCTGAGATAGGTGCCTCACTGATTA
AGCATTGGTAACTGTCAGACCAAGTTTACTCATATATACTTTAGATTGATTTAAAACTTCATTTTTAATT
TAAAAGGATCTAGGTGAAGATCCTTTTTGATAATCTCATGACCAAAATCCCTTAACGTGAGTTTTCGTTC
CACTGAGCGTCAGACCCCGTAGAAAAGATCAAAGGATCTTCTTGAGATCCTTTTTTTCTGCGCGTAATCT
GCTGCTTGCAAACAAAAAAACCACCGCTACCAGCGGTGGTTTGTTTGCCGGATCAAGAGCTACCAACTCT
TTTTCCGAAGGTAACTGGCTTCAGCAGAGCGCAGATACCAAATACTGTTCTTCTAGTGTAGCCGTAGTTA
GGCCACCACTTCAAGAACTCTGTAGCACCGCCTACATACCTCGCTCTGCTAATCCTGTTACCAGTGGCTG
CTGCCAGTGGCGATAAGTCGTGTCTTACCGGGTTGGACTCAAGACGATAGTTACCGGATAAGGCGCAGCG
GTCGGGCTGAACGGGGGGTTCGTGCACACAGCCCAGCTTGGAGCGAACGACCTACACCGAACTGAGATAC
CTACAGCGTGAGCTATGAGAAAGCGCCACGCTTCCCGAAGGGAGAAAGGCGGACAGGTATCCGGTAAGCG
GCAGGGTCGGAACAGGAGAGCGCACGAGGGAGCTTCCAGGGGGAAACGCCTGGTATCTTTATAGTCCTGT
CGGGTTTCGCCACCTCTGACTTGAGCGTCGATTTTTGTGATGCTCGTCAGGGGGGCGGAGCCTATGGAAA
AACGCCAGCAACGCGGCCTTTTTACGGTTCCTGGCCTTTTGCTGGCCTTTTGCTCACATGTTCTTTCCTG
CGTTATCCCCTGATTCTGTGGATAACCGTATTACCGCCTTTGAGTGAGCTGATACCGCTCGCCGCAGCCG
AACGACCGAGCGCAGCGAGTCAGTGAGCGAGGAAGCGGAAGAGCGCCCAATACGCAAACCGCCTCTCCCC
GCGCGTTGGCCGATTCATTAATGCAGCTGGCACGACAGGTTTCCCGACTGGAAAGCGGGCAGTGAGCGCA
ACGCAATTAATGTGAGTTAGCTCACTCATTAGGCACCCCAGGCTTTACACTTTATGCTTCCGGCTCGTAT
GTTGTGTGGAATTGTGAGCGGATAACAATTTCACACGAGCTATTTAGGTGACACTATAGAAGTGAAGCTT
GGTCTCAACCTTTTCGATTTTTCTAATCTCACAGCTGTTCTCAATTGCTTTTGAAACAGGTTTACGAATC
GCTTCTGCGACAAGATTCTGCTGCCGCTAGAAGATACTCAAGTCCCGGAGTAAAAAATCTAAAAAAGTCA
AGAGTGCGAAGGCGAAAGGCAAACCGGTTTTGTAGAACCGGGAAGTTGGAACTTGAACCATATCGGTAAT
GTATTGGTTTAGTGGCAATAACATCCTCGTTAGCTATCTGGTTAACTCATTTTAAGTTAAAAGCCAGTTT
CGAGTTATTTCACACTCACCAGTTTGGAATCTTGATACAGACAACGAACGTATTGACGGAAAACGCTAAA
AGAAAGTGACTGGAAAATAGAAGGTGTGTGTAACATAACATTTATTTTTTTCTAACGTGTAGGAAACGGT
GGCTCACTATGGAACCCACAGCGTAGACTTTGACTTATCAACGCTTACATAGTCAAGTCAATAACAAAAT
TCGCTATATCAATAATACAGTTTTGCAACTTTCTATATTCACATTTTCTACTTTATTATTTTCCCATAAA
ACTTCCTGGAAGAATTTAAATCAAAAAAAAAATGTACAATTTAGCCCATTTCACAGGTCAGGATTATCAG
TTTTTATAATGGTTTTTTCTTCTTTAGACTTTAATTAAAAACAGAACTCTTATTAAGAATATACAAATAA
TTCAAAAAGTATACGCTGAATCAATGTTTCTCCAAAACCATTGATAACTAAATATCATAATATAAAATAC
AATTTTGTTAGGAGATCTTATGTAAGAATTCAGTAATCTATCATTAATATCAAACTAATCAAATAAAATA
CTAGCAATAGAAAACCCCATTTTTTCGATATGAAACCGGGGCTTGGATGGATCCCTTGAACAAACCATAA
ATTTTTCAAACTGTTAATTTAAGTTTACCAATTATATGTATAAGTGTATAACAATATTAAGAAATTAACT
TGTGAATATATTTTGTAACTTTATTTTTTTTGGGTCAAATATATTTTGTCACTTCAAAAATAAAGTTTTA
GAAGAAAAAAAAAACCACGAAACACGTAAAGATTTCTCAATAGATTAGTACCAGTTGCTGACCATAAATA
GACAGAGTGTAGACTCCGACAACATCCACAAGAAGAAACTTTCTCTAATTAAACATGAGACCGAATTCTC
GCCCTATAGTGAGTCGTATTACCTGGCCGTCGTTTTACAACGTCGTGACTGGGAAAACCCTGGCGTTACC
CAACTTAATCGCCTTGCAGCACATCCCCCTTTCGCCAGCTGGCGTAATAGCGAAGAGGCCCGCACCGATC
GCCCTTCCCAACAGTTGCGCAGCCTGAATGGCGAATGGCGCCTGATGCGGTATTTTCTCCTTACGCATCT
GTGCGGTATTTCACACCGCATATGGTGCACTCTCAGTACAATCTGCTCTGATGCCGCATAGTTAAGCCAG
CCCCGACACCCGCCAACACCCGCTGACGCGCCCTGACGGGCTTGTCTGCTCCCGGCATCCGCTTACAGAC
AAGCTGTGACCGTCTCCGGGAGCTGCATGTGTCAGAGGTTTTCACCGTCATCACCGAAACGCGCGA
